Addgene plasmid #78366: pNX3b-HA3
Purpose: fission yeast epitope tagging
Depositing lab: Kazunori Tomita. Depositing organization: University College London. Publication: Sequential and counter-selectable cassettes for fission yeast. Amelina H, Moiseeva V, Collopy LC, Pearson SR, Armstrong CA, Tomita K. BMC Biotechnol. 2016 Nov 8;16(1):76. 10.1186/s12896-016-0307-4 PubMed 27825338.
Backbone
  Vector backbone: pFA6a-hygMX6
  Selectable markers: Hygromycin
Growth in bacteria
  Bacterial resistance: Ampicillin, 100 μg/mL
  Growth temperature: 37°C
  Growth strain: DH5alpha
  Copy number: High Copy
Gene/Insert 1
  Gene/Insert name: 3xHA
Gene/Insert 2
  Gene/Insert name: hygMX6 (alt name: hphMX6)
  Species: S. cerevisiae (budding yeast), S. pombe (fission yeast)
Terms and licenses: Academic/Nonprofit Terms; Industry Terms: Not Available to Industry
How to cite: pNX3b-HA3 was a gift from Kazunori Tomita (Addgene plasmid # 78366 ; http://n2t.net/addgene:78366 ; RRID:Addgene_78366)
