[The description below was written by a language model from this plasmid's Addgene catalogue record and pLannotate feature annotations shown in this document.]
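Description:
pNX3b-HA3 is a 4,331 bp epitope-tagging template plasmid for fission yeast, built on the pFA6a-hygMX6 backbone. It is maintained in E. coli as a high-copy plasmid through a ColE1/pUC-type origin and is selected with ampicillin via the β-lactamase gene and its native promoter. Short remnants of the pBR322 rop and bom regions and an SP6 phage promoter are also annotated, and these are carry-overs from the backbone rather than functional parts of the tagging module. No yeast replication origin is annotated, which fits a plasmid that serves as a source of a cassette rather than as an episome in yeast.

The payload is a compact module of three parts in the same orientation: a 3xHA coding segment (three tandem haemagglutinin epitopes), the S. cerevisiae ADH1 transcription terminator, and the hphMX6 (hygMX6) marker, a self-contained expression unit conferring hygromycin resistance in yeast. The 3xHA segment has no annotated promoter of its own. In pFA6a-style plasmids, such a module is normally amplified with primers carrying homology to a chromosomal target and integrated by homologous recombination. The tag is thereby fused in frame to the 3′ end of an endogenous gene, which remains under its native promoter and gains the ADH1 terminator. Integrants are recovered by hygromycin selection.

The record states the purpose only as fission yeast epitope tagging. The associated publication title concerns sequential and counter-selectable cassettes, suggesting the plasmid belongs to a series of related marker modules, but the record does not detail how this member fits into that scheme. HA-tagged proteins made this way are generally detected or purified with anti-HA antibodies.
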