Features (pLannotate 1.2.2; 9 found; start..end, strand, type, name):
     70..105     +  CDS            rop (fragment): Rop protein, which maintains plasmids at low copy number; rop
    207..258     +  misc_feature   bom (fragment): basis of mobility region from pBR322
    321..339     +  promoter       SP6 promoter: promoter for bacteriophage SP6 RNA polymerase
    409..498     +  CDS            3xHA: three tandem HA epitope tags
    531..718     +  terminator     ADH1 terminator: S. cerevisiae ADH1; transcription terminator for the S. cerevisiae alcohol dehydrogenase 1 (ADH1) gene
    777..2352    +  gene           hphMX6: yeast selectable marker conferring hygromycin resistance
   2582..3170    -  rep_origin     ori: high-copy-number ColE1/pMB1/pBR322/pUC origin of replication
   3341..4201    -  CDS            AmpR: β-lactamase; bla; confers resistance to ampicillin, carbenicillin, and related antibiotics
   4202..4306    -  promoter       AmpR promoter: bla
>Addgene plasmid #78366 | pNX3b-HA3 | depositor full sequence | sequence record 160588 | pNX3b-HA3 sequence 4331 bps
GACGTCTAAGAAACCATTATTATCATGACATTAACCTATAAAAATAGGCGTATCACGAGGCCCTTTCGTC
TCGCGCGTTTCGGTGATGACGGTGAAAACCTCTGACACATGCAGCTCCCGGAGACGGTCACAGCTTGTCT
GTAAGCGGATGCCGGGAGCAGACAAGCCCGTCAGGGCGCGTCAGCGGGTGTTGGCGGGTGTCGGGGCTGG
CTTAACTATGCGGCATCAGAGCAGATTGTACTGAGAGTGCACCATATGGACATATTGTCGTTAGAACGCG
GCTACAATTAATACATAACCTTATGTATCATACACATACGATTTAGGTGACACTATAGAACGCGGCCGCC
AGCTGAAGCTTCGTACGCTGCAGGTCGACGGATCCCCGGGTTAATTAACGCTAGCATGTACCCATACGAT
GTTCCTGACTATGCGGGCTACCCGTATGACGTGCCGGACTATGCAGGAGCCTATCCTTATGACGTTCCAG
ATTACGCTGGTTCTAGATGAGGCGCGCCACTTCTAAATAAGCGAATTTCTTATGATTTATGATTTTTATT
ATTAAATAAGTTATAAAAAAAATAAGTGTATACAAATTTTAAAGTGACTCTTAGGTTTTAAAACGAAAAT
TCTTATTCTTGAGTAACTCTTTCCTGTAGGTCAGGTTGCTTTCTCAGGTATAGTATGAGGTCGCTCTTAT
TGACCACACCTCTACCGGCAGATCCGCTAGGAGATCTGTTTAGCTTGCCTCGTCCCCGCCGGGTCACCCG
GTCAGCGACATGGAGGCCCAGAATACCCTCCTTGACAGTCTTGACGTGCGCAGCTCAGGGGCATGATGTG
ACTGTCGCCCGTACATTTAGCCCATACATCCCCATGTATAATCATTTGCATCCATACATTTTGATGGCCG
CACGGCGCGAAGCAAAAATTACGGCTCCTCGCTGCGGACCTGCGAGCAGGGAAACGCTCCCCTCACAGAC
GCGTTGAATTGTCCCCACGCCGCGCCCCTGTAGAGAAATATAAAAGGTTAGGATTTGCCACTGAGGTTCT
TCTTTCATATACTTCCTTTTAAAATCTTGCTAGGATACAGTTCTCACATCACATCCGAACATAAACAACC
ATGGGTAAAAAGCCTGAACTCACCGCGACGTCTGTCGAGAAGTTTCTGATCGAAAAGTTCGACAGCGTCT
CCGACCTGATGCAGCTCTCGGAGGGCGAAGAATCTCGTGCTTTCAGCTTCGATGTAGGAGGGCGTGGATA
TGTCCTGCGGGTAAATAGCTGCGCCGATGGTTTCTACAAAGATCGTTATGTTTATCGGCACTTTGCATCG
GCCGCGCTCCCGATTCCGGAAGTGCTTGACATTGGGGAATTCAGCGAGAGCCTGACCTATTGCATCTCCC
GCCGTGCACAGGGTGTCACGTTGCAAGACCTGCCTGAAACCGAACTGCCCGCTGTTCTGCAGCCGGTCGC
GGAGGCCATGGATGCGATCGCTGCGGCCGATCTTAGCCAGACGAGCGGGTTCGGCCCATTCGGACCGCAA
GGAATCGGTCAATACACTACATGGCGTGATTTCATATGCGCGATTGCTGATCCCCATGTGTATCACTGGC
AAACTGTGATGGACGACACCGTCAGTGCGTCCGTCGCGCAGGCTCTCGATGAGCTGATGCTTTGGGCCGA
GGACTGCCCCGAAGTCCGGCACCTCATGCACGCGGATTTCGGCTCCAACAATGTCCTGACGGACAATGGC
CGCATAACAGCGGTCATTGACTGGAGCGAGGCGATGTTCGGGGATTCCCAATACGAGGTCGCCAACATCT
TCTTCTGGAGGCCGTGGTTGGCTTGTATGGAGCAGCAGACGCGCTACTTCGAGCGGAGGCATCCGGAGCT
TGCAGGATCGCCGCGGCTCCGGGCGTATATGCTCCGCATTGGTCTTGACCAACTCTATCAGAGCTTGGTT
GACGGCAATTTCGATGATGCAGCTTGGGCGCAGGGTCGATGCGACGCAATCGTCCGATCCGGAGCCGGGA
CTGTCGGGCGTACACAAATCGCCCGCAGAAGCGCGGCCGTCTGGACCGATGGCTGTGTAGAAGTACTCGC
CGATAGTGGAAACCGACGCCCCAGCACTCGTCCGAGGGCAAAGGAATAATCAGTACTGACAATAAAAAGA
TTCTTGTTTTCAAGAACTTGTCATTTGTATAGTTTTTTTACATTGTAGTTGTTCTATTTTAATCAAATGT
TAGCGTGATTTATATTTTTTTTCGCCTCGACATCATCTGCCCAGATGCGAAGTTAAGTGCGCAGAAAGTA
ATATCATGCGTCAATCGTATGTGAATGCTGGTCGCTATACTGCTGTCGATTCGATACTAACGCCGCCATC
CAGTTTAAACGAGCTCGAATTCTAGGCTTCCTCGCTCACTGACTCGCTGCGCTCGGTCGTTCGGCTGCGG
CGAGCGGTATCAGCTCACTCAAAGGCGGTAATACGGTTATCCACAGAATCAGGGGATAACGCAGGAAAGA
ACATGTGAGCAAAAGGCCAGCAAAAGGCCAGGAACCGTAAAAAGGCCGCGTTGCTGGCGTTTTTCCATAG
GCTCCGCCCCCCTGACGAGCATCACAAAAATCGACGCTCAAGTCAGAGGTGGCGAAACCCGACAGGACTA
TAAAGATACCAGGCGTTTCCCCCTGGAAGCTCCCTCGTGCGCTCTCCTGTTCCGACCCTGCCGCTTACCG
GATACCTGTCCGCCTTTCTCCCTTCGGGAAGCGTGGCGCTTTCTCAATGCTCACGCTGTAGGTATCTCAG
TTCGGTGTAGGTCGTTCGCTCCAAGCTGGGCTGTGTGCACGAACCCCCCGTTCAGCCCGACCGCTGCGCC
TTATCCGGTAACTATCGTCTTGAGTCCAACCCGGTAAGACACGACTTATCGCCACTGGCAGCAGCCACTG
GTAACAGGATTAGCAGAGCGAGGTATGTAGGCGGTGCTACAGAGTTCTTGAAGTGGTGGCCTAACTACGG
CTACACTAGAAGGACAGTATTTGGTATCTGCGCTCTGCTGAAGCCAGTTACCTTCGGAAAAAGAGTTGGT
AGCTCTTGATCCGGCAAACAAACCACCGCTGGTAGCGGTGGTTTTTTTGTTTGCAAGCAGCAGATTACGC
GCAGAAAAAAAGGATCTCAAGAAGATCCTTTGATCTTTTCTACGGGGTCTGACGCTCAGTGGAACGAAAA
CTCACGTTAAGGGATTTTGGTCATGAGATTATCAAAAAGGATCTTCACCTAGATCCTTTTAAATTAAAAA
TGAAGTTTTAAATCAATCTAAAGTATATATGAGTAAACTTGGTCTGACAGTTACCAATGCTTAATCAGTG
AGGCACCTATCTCAGCGATCTGTCTATTTCGTTCATCCATAGTTGCCTGACTCCCCGTCGTGTAGATAAC
TACGATACGGGAGGGCTTACCATCTGGCCCCAGTGCTGCAATGATACCGCGAGACCCACGCTCACCGGCT
CCAGATTTATCAGCAATAAACCAGCCAGCCGGAAGGGCCGAGCGCAGAAGTGGTCCTGCAACTTTATCCG
CCTCCATCCAGTCTATTAATTGTTGCCGGGAAGCTAGAGTAAGTAGTTCGCCAGTTAATAGTTTGCGCAA
CGTTGTTGCCATTGCTACAGGCATCGTGGTGTCACGCTCGTCGTTTGGTATGGCTTCATTCAGCTCCGGT
TCCCAACGATCAAGGCGAGTTACATGATCCCCCATGTTGTGCAAAAAAGCGGTTAGCTCCTTCGGTCCTC
CGATCGTTGTCAGAAGTAAGTTGGCCGCAGTGTTATCACTCATGGTTATGGCAGCACTGCATAATTCTCT
TACTGTCATGCCATCCGTAAGATGCTTTTCTGTGACTGGTGAGTACTCAACCAAGTCATTCTGAGAATAG
TGTATGCGGCGACCGAGTTGCTCTTGCCCGGCGTCAATACGGGATAATACCGCGCCACATAGCAGAACTT
TAAAAGTGCTCATCATTGGAAAACGTTCTTCGGGGCGAAAACTCTCAAGGATCTTACCGCTGTTGAGATC
CAGTTCGATGTAACCCACTCGTGCACCCAACTGATCTTCAGCATCTTTTACTTTCACCAGCGTTTCTGGG
TGAGCAAAAACAGGAAGGCAAAATGCCGCAAAAAAGGGAATAAGGGCGACACGGAAATGTTGAATACTCA
TACTCTTCCTTTTTCAATATTATTGAAGCATTTATCAGGGTTATTGTCTCATGAGCGGATACATATTTGA
ATGTATTTAGAAAAATAAACAAATAGGGGTTCCGCGCACATTTCCCCGAAAAGTGCCACCT
