>Addgene plasmid #78366 | pNX3b-HA3 | addgene partial sequence | sequence record 149595 | SP6 5'-ATTTAGGTGACACTATAG-3'
GCTGCAGGTCGACGGATCCCCGGGTTAATTAACGCTAGCATGTACCCATACGATGTTCCTGACTATGCGG
GCTACCCGTATGACGTGCCGGACTATGCAGGAGCCTATCCTTATGACGTTCCAGATTACGCTGGTTCTAG
ATGAGGCGCGCCACTTCTAAATAAGCGAATTTCTTATGATTTATGATTTTTATTATTAAATAAGTTATAA
AAAAAATAAGTGTATACAAATTTTAAAGTGACTCTTAGGTTTTAAAACGAAAATTCTTATTCTTGAGTAA
CTCTTTCCTGTAGGTCAGGTTGCTTTCTCAGGTATAGTATGAGGTCGCTCTTATTGACCACACCTCTACC
GGCAGATCCGCTAGGAGATCTGTTTAGCTTGCCTCGTCCCCGCCGGGTCACCCGGTCAGCGACATGGAGG
CCCAGAATACCCTCCTTGACAGTCTTGACGTGCGCAGCTCAGGGGCATGATGTGACTGTCGCCCGTACAT
TTAGCCCATACATCCCCATGTATAATCATTTGCATCCATACATTTTGATGGCCGCACGGCGCGAAGCAAA
AATTACGGCTCCTCGCTGCGGACCTGCGAGCAGGGAAACGCTCCCCTCACAGACGCGTTGAATTGTCCCC
ACGCCGCGCCCCTGTAGAGAAATATAAAAGGTTAGGATTTGCCACTGAGGTTCTTCTTTCATATACTTCC
TTTTAAAATCTTGCTAGGATACAGTTCTCACATCACATCCGAACATAAACAACCATGGGTAAAAAGCCTG
AACTCACCGCGACGTCTGTCGAGAAGTTTCTGATCGAAAAGTTCGACAGCGTCTCCGACCTGATGCAGCT
CTCGGAGGGCGAAGAATCTCGTGCTTTCAGCTTCGATGTAGGAGGGCGTGGATATGTCCTGCGGGTAAAT
AGCTGCGCCGATGGTTTCTACAAAGATCGTTATGTTTATCGGCACTTTGCATCGGCCGCGCTCCCGATTC
CGGAAGTGCTTGACATTGGGGAATTCAGCGAGAGCCTGACCTATTGCATCTCCCGC
