>Addgene plasmid #78366 | pNX3b-HA3 | addgene partial sequence | sequence record 149596 | L4440 5'-AGCGAGTCAGTGAGCGAG-3'
TGGATGGCGGCGTTAGTATCGAATCGACAGCAGTATAGCGACCAGCATTCACATACGATTGACGCATGAT
ATTACTTTCTGCGCACTTAACTTCGCATCTGGGCAGATGATGTCGAGGCGAAAAAAAATATAAATCACGC
TAACATTTGATTAAAATAGAACAACTACAATGTAAAAAAACTATACAAATGACAAGTTCTTGAAAACAAG
AATCTTTTTATTGTCAGTACTGATTATTCCTTTGCCCTCGGACGAGTGCTGGGGCGTCGGTTTCCACTAT
CGGCGAGTACTTCTACACAGCCATCGGTCCAGACGGCCGCGCTTCTGCGGGCGATTTGTGTACGCCCGAC
AGTCCCGGCTCCGGATCGGACGATTGCGTCGCATCGACCCTGCGCCCAAGCTGCATCATCGAAATTGCCG
TCAACCAAGCTCTGATAGAGTTGGTCAAGACCAATGCGGAGCATATACGCCCGGAGCCGCGGCGATCCTG
CAAGCTCCGGATGCCTCCGCTCGAAGTAGCGCGTCTGCTGCTCCATACAAGCCAACCACGGCCTCCAGAA
GAAGATGTTGGCGACCTCGTATTGGGAATCCCCGAACATCGCCTCGCTCCAGTCAATGACCGCTGTTATG
CGGCCATTGTCCGTCAGGACATTGTTGGAGCCGAAATCCGCGTGCATGAGGTGCCGGACTTCGGGGCAGT
CCTCGGCCCAAAGCATCAGCTCATCGAGAGCCTGCGCGACGGACGCACTGACGGTGTCGTCCATCACAGT
TTGCCAGTGATACACATGGGGATCAGCAATCGCGCATATGAAATCACGCCATGTAGTGTATTGACCGATT
CCTTGCGGTCCGAATGGGCCGAACCCGCTCGTC
